Addgene plasmid #171239: HA-AR-LBD
Purpose: Mammalian expression of 1xHA-tagged human androgen receptor trancate: AR Ligand-bindind domain (LBD)
Depositing lab: Steven Balk. Publication: Protein phosphatase 1 suppresses androgen receptor ubiquitylation and degradation. Liu X, Han W, Gulla S, Simon NI, Gao Y, Cai C, Yang H, Zhang X, Liu J, Balk SP, Chen S. Oncotarget. 2016 Jan 12;7(2):1754-64. doi: 10.18632/oncotarget.6434. PubMed 26636645.
Backbone
  Vector backbone: pcDNA3.1(+)-kozakHAHA
  Backbone size w/o insert (bp): 5500
  Vector type: Mammalian Expression, Bacterial Expression
  Selectable markers: Neomycin (select with G418)
Growth in bacteria
  Bacterial resistance: Ampicillin, 100 μg/mL
  Growth temperature: 37°C
  Growth strain: DH5alpha
  Copy number: High Copy
Gene/Insert
  Gene/Insert name: 1xHA-tagged human androgen receptor trancate:Ligand-binding domain (alt name: HA-AR-LBD)
  Species: H. sapiens (human)
  Insert size (bp): 800
  Mutation: AR truncate
  Entrez Gene: AR (a.k.a. AIS, AR8, DHTR, HUMARA, HYSP1, KD, NR3C4, SBMA, SMAX1, TFM)
  Promoter: CMV
  Tag / fusion protein: HA (N terminal on backbone)
  Cloning method: Restriction Enzyme; 5′ cloning site NheI (unknown if destroyed); 3′ cloning site NotI (unknown if destroyed)
  Sequencing primers: 5′ CMV_fwd_primer
Terms and licenses: Academic/Nonprofit Terms; Industry Terms: Not Available to Industry
Depositor comments: It is based on a single HA tagged vector.
How to cite: HA-AR-LBD was a gift from Steven Balk (Addgene plasmid # 171239 ; http://n2t.net/addgene:171239 ; RRID:Addgene_171239)
