[The description below was written by a language model from this plasmid's Addgene catalogue record and pLannotate feature annotations shown in this document.]
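Description:
HA-AR-LBD is a mammalian expression plasmid built on a pcDNA3.1(+) derivative that carries a Kozak sequence and an HA epitope upstream of the cloning site. It expresses a truncated human androgen receptor (AR) consisting of only the ligand-binding domain. The roughly 800 bp insert was cloned between NheI and NotI and is fused at its N-terminus to the backbone-encoded HA tag. Although the backbone name suggests a double tag, the depositor states that the vector carries a single HA. Transcription is driven by the human cytomegalovirus immediate-early enhancer and promoter and terminated by the bovine growth hormone polyadenylation signal. T7 and SP6 promoters flank the insert and could support in vitro transcription or serve as sequencing primer sites.

The sequenced plasmid is about 6.4 kb. The automated annotation matches the AR fragment to the mouse Ar protein, probably because this domain is highly conserved, while the catalogue records the insert as human. The annotation does not mark the HA tag as a separate feature. Short hits such as the HIV-1 LTR, bleomycin-resistance and lacI fragments appear to be incidental matches rather than functional elements.

In E. coli the plasmid replicates from a high-copy ColE1/pUC origin and is selected with ampicillin through the β-lactamase gene. An f1 origin is also present. For stable mammalian lines, an SV40 early promoter drives a neomycin phosphotransferase cassette with an SV40 poly(A) signal, which allows G418 selection.

The construct belongs to work on how protein phosphatase 1 regulates AR ubiquitylation and degradation. An isolated, epitope-tagged domain like this is suited to mapping which receptor regions mediate interactions, modification or stability, using HA-based detection or immunoprecipitation.
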