Features (pLannotate 1.2.2; 21 found; start..end, strand, type, name):
     28..80      -  misc_feature   bom (fragment): basis of mobility region from pBR322
    235..614     +  enhancer       CMV enhancer: human cytomegalovirus immediate early enhancer
    615..818     +  promoter       CMV promoter: human cytomegalovirus (CMV) immediate early promoter
    814..847     +  LTR            5' LTR (truncated) (fragment): truncated 5' long terminal repeat (LTR) from HIV-1
    863..881     +  promoter       T7 promoter: promoter for bacteriophage T7 RNA polymerase
   1012..1788    +  CDS            Ar (fragment): ANDR_MOUSE - Also known as Nr3c4. Experimental evidence at protein level: Swiss-Prot protein existence level 1. Steroid hormone receptors are ligand-activated transcription factors that regulate eukaryotic gene expression and affect cellular proliferation and differentiation in target tissues. Transcription factor activity is modulated by bound coactivator and corepressor proteins like ZBTB7A that recruits NCOR1 and NCOR2 to the androgen response elements/ARE on target genes, negatively regulating androgen receptor signaling and androgen-induced cell proliferation. Transcription activation is
   1977..1995    -  promoter       SP6 promoter: promoter for bacteriophage SP6 RNA polymerase
   2021..2245    +  polyA_signal   bGH poly(A) signal: bovine growth hormone polyadenylation signal
   2249..2270    +  promoter       SV40 promoter (fragment): SV40 enhancer and early promoter
   2291..2719    +  rep_origin     f1 ori (sequence partly withheld): f1 bacteriophage origin of replication; arrow indicates direction of (+) strand synthesis
   2733..3062    +  promoter       SV40 promoter: SV40 enhancer and early promoter
   3129..3920    +  CDS            neo: KKA2_KLEPN - Also known as kan, nptII. Experimental evidence at protein level: Swiss-Prot protein existence level 1. Resistance to kanamycin, neomycin, paromomycin, ribostamycin, butirosin and gentamicin B. From Klebsiella pneumoniae.
   3944..4102    +  CDS            ble (fragment): BLE_KLEPN - Experimental evidence at protein level: Swiss-Prot protein existence level 1. Binding protein with a strong affinity to the bleomycin family of antibiotics. Binds to CL990; an antimitotic-antibiotic compound. From Klebsiella pneumoniae.
   4097..4218    +  polyA_signal   SV40 poly(A) signal: SV40 polyadenylation signal
   4291..4307    -  protein_bind   lac operator: The lac repressor binds to the lac operator to inhibit transcription in E. coli. This inhibition can be relieved by adding lactose or isopropyl-β-D-thiogalactopyranoside (IPTG). lac repressor encoded by lacI
   4315..4345    -  promoter       lac promoter: promoter for the E. coli lac operon
   4360..4381    -  protein_bind   CAP binding site: CAP binding activates transcription in the presence of cAMP. E. coli catabolite activator protein
   4394..4486    -  CDS            lacI (fragment): lac repressor; lacI; The lac repressor binds to the lac operator to inhibit transcription in E. coli. This inhibition can be relieved by adding lactose or isopropyl-β-D-thiogalactopyranoside (IPTG).
   4669..5257    -  rep_origin     ori: high-copy-number ColE1/pMB1/pBR322/pUC origin of replication
   5428..6288    -  CDS            AmpR: β-lactamase; bla; confers resistance to ampicillin, carbenicillin, and related antibiotics
   6289..6393    -  promoter       AmpR promoter: bla
>Addgene plasmid #171239 | HA-AR-LBD | addgene full sequence | sequence record 336014 | Addgene NGS Result
GACGGATCGGGAGATCTCCCGATCCCCTATGGTGCACTCTCAGTACAATCTGCTCTGATGCCGCATAGTT
AAGCCAGTATCTGCTCCCTGCTTGTGTGTTGGAGGTCGCTGAGTAGTGCGCGAGCAAAATTTAAGCTACA
ACAAGGCAAGGCTTGACCGACAATTGCATGAAGAATCTGCTTAGGGTTAGGCGTTTTGCGCTGCTTCGCG
ATGTACGGGCCAGATATACGCGTTGACATTGATTATTGACTAGTTATTAATAGTAATCAATTACGGGGTC
ATTAGTTCATAGCCCATATATGGAGTTCCGCGTTACATAACTTACGGTAAATGGCCCGCCTGGCTGACCG
CCCAACGACCCCCGCCCATTGACGTCAATAATGACGTATGTTCCCATAGTAACGCCAATAGGGACTTTCC
ATTGACGTCAATGGGTGGAGTATTTACGGTAAACTGCCCACTTGGCAGTACATCAAGTGTATCATATGCC
AAGTACGCCCCCTATTGACGTCAATGACGGTAAATGGCCCGCCTGGCATTATGCCCAGTACATGACCTTA
TGGGACTTTCCTACTTGGCAGTACATCTACGTATTAGTCATCGCTATTACCATGGTGATGCGGTTTTGGC
AGTACATCAATGGGCGTGGATAGCGGTTTGACTCACGGGGATTTCCAAGTCTCCACCCCATTGACGTCAA
TGGGAGTTTGTTTTGGCACCAAAATCAACGGGACTTTCCAAAATGTCGTAACAACTCCGCCCCATTGACG
CAAATGGGCGGTAGGCGTGTACGGTGGGAGGTCTATATAAGCAGAGCTCTCTGGCTAACTAGAGAACCCA
CTGCTTACTGGCTTATCGAAATTAATACGACTCACTATAGGGAGACCCAAGCTTCCGCGGCTAGCTGCGG
CCATGGTCTATCCTTACGACGTCCCTGATTACGCCGTTAACATCGATTCCGGAGGTACCCGAGCTGGATC
CACTAGTAACGGCCGCCAGTGTGCTGGAATTGTGTCACACATTGAAGGCTATGAATGTCAGCCCATCTTT
CTGAATGTCCTGGAAGCCATTGAGCCAGGTGTAGTGTGTGCTGGACACGACAACAACCAGCCCGACTCCT
TTGCAGCCTTGCTCTCTAGCCTCAATGAACTGGGAGAGAGACAGCTTGTACACGTGGTCAAGTGGGCCAA
GGCCTTGCCTGGCTTCCGCAACTTACACGTGGACGACCAGATGGCTGTCATTCAGTACTCCTGGATGGGG
CTCATGGTGTTTGCCATGGGCTGGCGATCCTTCACCAATGTCAACTCCAGGATGCTCTACTTCGCCCCTG
ATCTGGTTTTCAATGAGTACCGCATGCACAAGTCCCGGATGTACAGCCAGTGTGTCCGAATGAGGCACCT
CTCTCAAGAGTTTGGATGGCTCCAAATCACCCCCCAGGAATTCCTGTGCATGAAAGCACTGCTACTCTTC
AGCATTATTCCAGTGGATGGGCTGAAAAATCAAAAATTCTTTGATGAACTTCGAATGAACTACATCAAGG
AACTCGATCGTATCATTGCATGCAAAAGAAAAAATCCCACATCCTGCTCAAGACGCTTCTACCAGCTCAC
CAAGCTCCTGGACTCCGTGCAGCCTATTGCGAGAGAGCTGCATCAGTTCACTTTTGACCTGCTAATCAAG
TCACACATGGTGAGCGTGGACTTTCCGGAAATGATGGCAGAGATCATCTCTGTGCAAGTGCCCAAGATCC
TTTCTGGGAAAGTCAAGCCCATCTATTTCCACACCCAGTGAAGCATTGGAAACCCTATTTCCCCACCCCA
GCTCATGCCCCCTTTCAGATGTCTTCTGCCTGTTATAACTCTGCACTACTCCTCTGCAGGTCGACGGATC
CACTAGTAACGGCCGCCAGTGTGCTGGAATTCTGCAGATATCCATCACACTGGCGGCCGCTCGAGCATGC
ATCTAGAGGGCCCTATTCTATAGTGTCACCTAAATGCTAGAGCTCGCTGATCAGCCTCGACTGTGCCTTC
TAGTTGCCAGCCATCTGTTGTTTGCCCCTCCCCCGTGCCTTCCTTGACCCTGGAAGGTGCCACTCCCACT
GTCCTTTCCTAATAAAATGAGGAAATTGCATCGCATTGTCTGAGTAGGTGTCATTCTATTCTGGGGGGTG
GGGTGGGGCAGGACAGCAAGGGGGAGGATTGGGAAGACAATAGCAGGCATGCTGGGGATGCGGTGGGCTC
TATGGCTTCTGAGGCGGAAAGAACCAGCTGGGGCTCTAGGGGGTATCCCC
[124 nt withheld, positions 2291-2414]
C
[91 nt withheld, positions 2416-2506]
A
[49 nt withheld, positions 2508-2556]
CCTTTGACGTTGGAGTCCACGTTCTTT
[37 nt withheld, positions 2584-2620]
ACCCTATCTCGGTCTATTCTTTTGATTTATAAGGGATTTTGCCGATTTCGGCCTATTGGTTAAAAAATGA
GCTGATTTAACAAAAATTTAACGCGAATTAATTCTGTGGAATGTGTGTCAGTTAGGGTGTGGAAAGTCCC
CAGGCTCCCCAGCAGGCAGAAGTATGCAAAGCATGCATCTCAATTAGTCAGCAACCAGGTGTGGAAAGTC
CCCAGGCTCCCCAGCAGGCAGAAGTATGCAAAGCATGCATCTCAATTAGTCAGCAACCATAGTCCCGCCC
CTAACTCCGCCCATCCCGCCCCTAACTCCGCCCAGTTCCGCCCATTCTCCGCCCCATGGCTGACTAATTT
TTTTTATTTATGCAGAGGCCGAGGCCGCCTCTGCCTCTGAGCTATTCCAGAAGTAGTGAGGAGGCTTTTT
TGGAGGCCTAGGCTTTTGCAAAAAGCTCCCGGGAGCTTGTATATCCATTTTCGGATCTGATCAAGAGACA
GGATGAGGATCGTTTCGCATGATTGAACAAGATGGATTGCACGCAGGTTCTCCGGCCGCTTGGGTGGAGA
GGCTATTCGGCTATGACTGGGCACAACAGACAATCGGCTGCTCTGATGCCGCCGTGTTCCGGCTGTCAGC
GCAGGGGCGCCCGGTTCTTTTTGTCAAGACCGACCTGTCCGGTGCCCTGAATGAACTGCAGGACGAGGCA
GCGCGGCTATCGTGGCTGGCCACGACGGGCGTTCCTTGCGCAGCTGTGCTCGACGTTGTCACTGAAGCGG
GAAGGGACTGGCTGCTATTGGGCGAAGTGCCGGGGCAGGATCTCCTGTCATCTCACCTTGCTCCTGCCGA
GAAAGTATCCATCATGGCTGATGCAATGCGGCGGCTGCATACGCTTGATCCGGCTACCTGCCCATTCGAC
CACCAAGCGAAACATCGCATCGAGCGAGCACGTACTCGGATGGAAGCCGGTCTTGTCGATCAGGATGATC
TGGACGAAGAGCATCAGGGGCTCGCGCCAGCCGAACTGTTCGCCAGGCTCAAGGCGCGCATGCCCGACGG
CGAGGATCTCGTCGTGACCCATGGCGATGCCTGCTTGCCGAATATCATGGTGGAAAATGGCCGCTTTTCT
GGATTCATCGACTGTGGCCGGCTGGGTGTGGCGGACCGCTATCAGGACATAGCGTTGGCTACCCGTGATA
TTGCTGAAGAGCTTGGCGGCGAATGGGCTGACCGCTTCCTCGTGCTTTACGGTATCGCCGCTCCCGATTC
GCAGCGCATCGCCTTCTATCGCCTTCTTGACGAGTTCTTCTGAGCGGGACTCTGGGGTTCGAAATGACCG
ACCAAGCGACGCCCAACCTGCCATCACGAGATTTCGATTCCACCGCCGCCTTCTATGAAAGGTTGGGCTT
CGGAATCGTTTTCCGGGACGCCGGCTGGATGATCCTCCAGCGCGGGGATCTCATGCTGGAGTTCTTCGCC
CACCCCAACTTGTTTATTGCAGCTTATAATGGTTACAAATAAAGCAATAGCATCACAAATTTCACAAATA
AAGCATTTTTTTCACTGCATTCTAGTTGTGGTTTGTCCAAACTCATCAATGTATCTTATCATGTCTGTAT
ACCGTCGACCTCTAGCTAGAGCTTGGCGTAATCATGGTCATAGCTGTTTCCTGTGTGAAATTGTTATCCG
CTCACAATTCCACACAACATACGAGCCGGAAGCATAAAGTGTAAAGCCTGGGGTGCCTAATGAGTGAGCT
AACTCACATTAATTGCGTTGCGCTCACTGCCCGCTTTCCAGTCGGGAAACCTGTCGTGCCAGCTGCATTA
ATGAATCGGCCAACGCGCGGGGAGAGGCGGTTTGCGTATTGGGCGCTCTTCCGCTTCCTCGCTCACTGAC
TCGCTGCGCTCGGTCGTTCGGCTGCGGCGAGCGGTATCAGCTCACTCAAAGGCGGTAATACGGTTATCCA
CAGAATCAGGGGATAACGCAGGAAAGAACATGTGAGCAAAAGGCCAGCAAAAGGCCAGGAACCGTAAAAA
GGCCGCGTTGCTGGCGTTTTTCCATAGGCTCCGCCCCCCTGACGAGCATCACAAAAATCGACGCTCAAGT
CAGAGGTGGCGAAACCCGACAGGACTATAAAGATACCAGGCGTTTCCCCCTGGAAGCTCCCTCGTGCGCT
CTCCTGTTCCGACCCTGCCGCTTACCGGATACCTGTCCGCCTTTCTCCCTTCGGGAAGCGTGGCGCTTTC
TCATAGCTCACGCTGTAGGTATCTCAGTTCGGTGTAGGTCGTTCGCTCCAAGCTGGGCTGTGTGCACGAA
CCCCCCGTTCAGCCCGACCGCTGCGCCTTATCCGGTAACTATCGTCTTGAGTCCAACCCGGTAAGACACG
ACTTATCGCCACTGGCAGCAGCCACTGGTAACAGGATTAGCAGAGCGAGGTATGTAGGCGGTGCTACAGA
GTTCTTGAAGTGGTGGCCTAACTACGGCTACACTAGAAGAACAGTATTTGGTATCTGCGCTCTGCTGAAG
CCAGTTACCTTCGGAAAAAGAGTTGGTAGCTCTTGATCCGGCAAACAAACCACCGCTGGTAGCGGTGGTT
TTTTTGTTTGCAAGCAGCAGATTACGCGCAGAAAAAAAGGATCTCAAGAAGATCCTTTGATCTTTTCTAC
GGGGTCTGACGCTCAGTGGAACGAAAACTCACGTTAAGGGATTTTGGTCATGAGATTATCAAAAAGGATC
TTCACCTAGATCCTTTTAAATTAAAAATGAAGTTTTAAATCAATCTAAAGTATATATGAGTAAACTTGGT
CTGACAGTTACCAATGCTTAATCAGTGAGGCACCTATCTCAGCGATCTGTCTATTTCGTTCATCCATAGT
TGCCTGACTCCCCGTCGTGTAGATAACTACGATACGGGAGGGCTTACCATCTGGCCCCAGTGCTGCAATG
ATACCGCGAGACCCACGCTCACCGGCTCCAGATTTATCAGCAATAAACCAGCCAGCCGGAAGGGCCGAGC
GCAGAAGTGGTCCTGCAACTTTATCCGCCTCCATCCAGTCTATTAATTGTTGCCGGGAAGCTAGAGTAAG
TAGTTCGCCAGTTAATAGTTTGCGCAACGTTGTTGCCATTGCTACAGGCATCGTGGTGTCACGCTCGTCG
TTTGGTATGGCTTCATTCAGCTCCGGTTCCCAACGATCAAGGCGAGTTACATGATCCCCCATGTTGTGCA
AAAAAGCGGTTAGCTCCTTCGGTCCTCCGATCGTTGTCAGAAGTAAGTTGGCCGCAGTGTTATCACTCAT
GGTTATGGCAGCACTGCATAATTCTCTTACTGTCATGCCATCCGTAAGATGCTTTTCTGTGACTGGTGAG
TACTCAACCAAGTCATTCTGAGAATAGTGTATGCGGCGACCGAGTTGCTCTTGCCCGGCGTCAATACGGG
ATAATACCGCGCCACATAGCAGAACTTTAAAAGTGCTCATCATTGGAAAACGTTCTTCGGGGCGAAAACT
CTCAAGGATCTTACCGCTGTTGAGATCCAGTTCGATGTAACCCACTCGTGCACCCAACTGATCTTCAGCA
TCTTTTACTTTCACCAGCGTTTCTGGGTGAGCAAAAACAGGAAGGCAAAATGCCGCAAAAAAGGGAATAA
GGGCGACACGGAAATGTTGAATACTCATACTCTTCCTTTTTCAATATTATTGAAGCATTTATCAGGGTTA
TTGTCTCATGAGCGGATACATATTTGAATGTATTTAGAAAAATAAACAAATAGGGGTTCCGCGCACATTT
CCCCGAAAAGTGCCACCTGACGTC
