>Addgene plasmid #171239 | HA-AR-LBD | depositor partial sequence | sequence record 332171 | Reverse sequencing
CATGTACGTTTAATACATACGTATTATTCAGCTGTCTCTCTCCCAGTTCATTGAGGCTAGAGAGCAAGGC
TGCAAAGGAGTCGGGCTGGTTGTTGTCGTGTCCAGCACACACTACACCTGGCTCAATGGCTTCCAGGACA
TTCAGAAAGATGGGCTGACATTCATAGCCTTCAATGTGTGACACAATTCCAGCACACTGGCGGCCGTTAC
TAGTGGATCCAGCTCGGGTACCTCCGGAATCGATGTTAACGGCGTAATCAGGGACGTCGTAAGGATAGAC
CATGGCCGCAGCTAGCCGCGGAAGCTTGGGTCTCCCTATAGTGAGTCGTATTAATTTCGATAAGCCAGTA
AGCAGTGGGTTCTCTAGTTAGCCAGAGAGCTCTGCTTATATAGACCTCCCACCGTACACGCCTACCGCCC
ATTTGCGTCAATGTTTTTGGAGTTGTTACGACATTTTGGCAAGTCCCGTTGAGTT
